>Addgene plasmid #163060 | pMOS023: Peredox NADH/NAD+ sensor (cytosolic) | depositor partial sequence | sequence record 315856 | Peredox-mCherry
ATGGTTGCTAGCAAAGTTCCTGAAGCAGCCATTTCCAGACTGATTACTTACCTGAGAATTCTGGAAGAGC
TGGAAGCCCAAGGTGTACACCGCACCGCCTCCGAGCAACTGGGCGAGCTGGCCCAGGTCACCGCCTTCCA
GGTTGATAAGGACCTGTCCTACTTCGGCTCCTACGGCACTGACGGCGTTGGCTACACTGTACCGGTCCTC
AAGAGAGAACTGCGCCATATCCTCGGTCTGAACCGCAAATGGGGCCTGTGCATCGTGGGGATGGGCCGCC
TGGGATCCGCTCTTGCTGATTGGCCTGGTTTTGGCGAGAGCTTCGAGCTGCGCGGTTTCTTCGATGTTGA
CCCAGGTATGGTTGGTCGGCCGGTTCGCGGTGGTGTTATCGAACACGTTGATCTGCTGCCCCAGCGCGTA
CCTGGTCGCATCGAAATCGCTCTGCTGACGGTTCCACGCGAGGCAGCACAGAAGGCTGCCGACCTGCTGG
TTGCCGCTGGCATCAAGGGCATCCTGAACTTCGCTCCAGTTGTACTGGAGGTTCCCAAGGAAGTGGCTGT
TGAGAACGTTGACATCCTGGCCGGTCTGACGCGTCTGAGCTTTGCCATTCTGAACCCCACGTGGAGCGCA
GCAGGTGGGCATGGTTTCACTGCTCACAACGTGTATATCATGGCTGACAAACAGAAGAACGGTATCAAGG
CCAACTTCAAGATCCGCCACAACATCGAAGACGGCGGCGTTCAGCTGGCTGATCACTACCAGCAGAACAC
CCCAATCGGCGACGGCCCTGTTCTGCTGCCTGACAACCACTACTTAAGCATCCAGTCTAAACTGTCCAAA
GACCCAAACGAGAAGCGCGACCACATGGTTCTGCTGGAATTTGTTACCGCCGCTGGTATCACCCACGGCA
TGGACGAACTGTACAAGGGCGGCACCGGGGGATCTATGGTTTCCAAAGGCGAGGAACTGTTCACTGGTGT
TGTTCCTATCCTGGTTGAACTGGACGGCGACGTTAACGGCCACAAATTCAGCGTTAGCGGGGAAGGCGAA
GGAGACGCTACCTACGGCAAGCTGACTCTGAAGTTCATCTGCACCACTGGCAAGCTGCCTGTTCCTTGGC
CTACCCTGGTTACTACCTTCTCCTATGGTGTTATGGTTTTCGCCAGATATCCTGACCACATGAAGCAGCA
CGACTTCTTCAAGAGCGCCATGCCTGAGGGCTACGTTCAGGAACGCACCATCTTTTTCAAGGACGACGGC
AACTATAAGACACGCGCTGAGGTTAAGTTCGAGGGCGACACTCTGGTTAACCGCATCGAGCTGAAGGGCA
TCGACTTCAAGGAGGACGGCAACATCCTGGGCCATAAGCTTGAATATAACACCAAGGTACCTGAAGCCGC
CATCAGCCGCCTCATCACTTACCTCCGCATCCTGGAGGAGCTCGAAGCCCAAGGCGTTCACCGCACTGCA
AGCGAGCAGCTGGGCGAACTGGCACAGGTTACAGCATTCCAGGTTGACGAAGATCTGTCCTATTTCGGTT
CCTACGGCACCGACGGTGTTGGCTACACAGTCCCTGTCCTGAAGCGCGAGCTGCGCCACATCCTGGGCCT
GAACCGCAAGTGGGGCTTATGCATCGTTGGCATGGGCCGCCTCGGTAGTGCACTGGCAGACTGGCCGGGC
TTTGGTGAATCTTTCGAACTGCGCGGCTTCTTCGACGTTGATCCAGGCATGGTTGGGCGCCCTGTTCGCG
GTGGCGTTATCGAGCATGTTGACCTCCTGCCACAGCGCGTCCCGGGTCGCATCGAGATCGCCCTGCTGAC
CGTTCCTCGCGAAGCTGCACAGAAGGCAGCCGACTTACTAGTCGCCGCTGGTATCAAGGGAATTCTGAAC
TTCGCCCCTGTTGTTCTGGAGGTTCCTAAGGAAGTTGCTGTTGAAAACGTTGATTTCCTGGCCGGCCTGA
CCCGCCTGAGCTTCGCAATCCTGAATCCTAAGTGGCGCGAAGAAATGATGGGTTCCGGAACTGGGGGCAA
CGCCTCTGACGGTGGTGGGTCTGGTGGTATGGTGAGCAAGGGCGAGGAGGATAACATGGCCATCATCAAG
GAGTTCATGCGCTTCAAGGTGCACATGGAGGGCTCCGTGAACGGCCACGAGTTCGAGATCGAGGGCGAGG
GCGAGGGCCGCCCCTACGAGGGCACCCAGACCGCCAAGCTGAAGGTGACCAAGGGTGGCCCCCTGCCCTT
CGCCTGGGACATCCTGTCCCCTCAGTTCATGTACGGCTCCAAGGCCTACGTGAAGCACCCCGCCGACATC
CCCGACTACTTGAAGCTGTCCTTCCCCGAGGGCTTCAAGTGGGAGCGCGTGATGAACTTCGAGGACGGCG
GCGTGGTGACCGTGACCCAGGACTCCTCCCTGCAGGACGGCGAGTTCATCTACAAGGTGAAGCTGCGCGG
CACCAACTTCCCCTCCGACGGCCCCGTAATGCAGAAGAAGACCATGGGCTGGGAGGCCTCCTCCGAGCGG
ATGTACCCCGAGGACGGCGCCCTGAAGGGCGAGATCAAGCAGAGGCTGAAGCTGAAGGACGGCGGCCACT
ACGACGCTGAGGTCAAGACCACCTACAAGGCCAAGAAGCCCGTGCAGCTGCCCGGCGCCTACAACGTCAA
CATCAAGTTGGACATCACCTCCCACAACGAGGACTACACCATCGTGGAACAGTACGAACGCGCCGAGGGC
CGCCACTCCACCGGCGGCATGGACGAACTGTACAAGTGA
