[The description below was written by a language model from this plasmid's Addgene catalogue record.]
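Description:
pMOS023 is a lentiviral mammalian expression plasmid built on the pLX304 backbone (about 9.4 kb without insert) that delivers a cytosolic version of Peredox, a genetically encoded fluorescent sensor of the NADH/NAD+ redox ratio. It is maintained in bacteria as a high-copy plasmid under ampicillin selection. The recombination-limiting host strain listed for it is a common choice for lentiviral vectors, whose repeated terminal sequences can be unstable. In mammalian cells, transduced or transfected populations can be selected with blasticidin.

The payload is a synthetic insert of roughly 2.8 kb encoding Peredox with mCherry fused to its C-terminus, introduced by Gateway recombination and expressed from the CMV promoter. In sensors of this design, the red mCherry partner generally serves as a reference signal that is insensitive to the analyte, so the sensor's responsive fluorescence can be normalised for expression level. The record itself does not detail the sensor's architecture or its spectral properties, and refers instead to the original characterisation of the reporter. The use of a WPRE-directed sequencing primer implies that a woodchuck hepatitis virus post-transcriptional regulatory element lies downstream of the insert, where it typically enhances transcript stability and expression. No feature table is provided, so other vector elements such as LTRs, the packaging signal, the origin of replication and the promoter driving blasticidin resistance are not documented here.

The sensor portion derives from a plasmid made by another laboratory. The construct belongs to a set of optical reporters used for multiplexed recordings of cellular physiology in arrayed islands of cells, where it reports cytosolic NADH/NAD+ redox state in live cells.
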