Addgene plasmid #163060: pMOS023: Peredox NADH/NAD+ sensor (cytosolic)
Purpose: Peredox NADH/NAD+ sensor (cytosolic)
Depositing lab: Adam Cohen. Depositing organization: Harvard University. Publication: Multiplexed Optical Sensors in Arrayed Islands of Cells for multimodal recordings of cellular physiology. Werley CA, Boccardo S, Rigamonti A, Hansson EM, Cohen AE. Nat Commun. 2020 Aug 4;11(1):3881. doi: 10.1038/s41467-020-17607-5. PubMed 32753572.
Backbone
  Vector backbone: pLX304
  Backbone size w/o insert (bp): 9377
  Vector type: Mammalian Expression, Lentiviral
  Selectable markers: Blasticidin
Growth in bacteria
  Bacterial resistance: Ampicillin, 100 μg/mL
  Growth temperature: 30°C
  Growth strain: NEB Stable
  Copy number: High Copy
Gene/Insert
  Gene/Insert name: Peredox
  Species: Synthetic
  Insert size (bp): 2769
  Promoter: CMV
  Tag / fusion protein: mCherry (C terminal on insert)
  Cloning method: Gateway Cloning
  Sequencing primers: 5′ CMV-F; 3′ WPRE-R
Resource information
  A portion of this plasmid was derived from a plasmid made by: Gary Yellen
Terms and licenses: Academic/Nonprofit Terms; Industry Terms: Not Available to Industry
Depositor comments: Please see PMID: 21982714 for original reporter gene characterization.
How to cite: pMOS023: Peredox NADH/NAD+ sensor (cytosolic) was a gift from Adam Cohen (Addgene plasmid # 163060 ; http://n2t.net/addgene:163060 ; RRID:Addgene_163060)
