LOCUS       Exported 10511 bp ds-DNA circular SYN 12-MAY-2021
DEFINITION  Peredox NADH/NAD+ sensor (cytosolic).
ACCESSION   .
VERSION     .
KEYWORDS    pMOS023: Peredox NADH/NAD+ sensor (cytosolic)
SOURCE      synthetic DNA construct
  ORGANISM  synthetic DNA construct
REFERENCE   1 (bases 1 to 10511)
  AUTHORS   Werley CA, Boccardo S, Rigamonti A, Hansson EM, Cohen AE
  TITLE     Multiplexed Optical Sensors in Arrayed Islands of Cells for
            multimodal recordings of cellular physiology.
  JOURNAL   Nat Commun. 2020 Aug 4;11(1):3881. doi: 10.1038/s41467-020-17607-5.
  PUBMED    32753572
REFERENCE   2 (bases 1 to 10511)
  AUTHORS   .
  TITLE     Direct Submission
  JOURNAL   Exported May 12, 2021 from SnapGene Server 1.1.58
            http://www.snapgene.com
FEATURES             Location/Qualifiers
     source          1..10511
                     /organism="synthetic DNA construct"
                     /mol_type="other DNA"
     LTR             1..181
                     /label=5' LTR (truncated)
                     /note="truncated 5' long terminal repeat (LTR) from HIV-1"
     misc_feature    228..353
                     /label=HIV-1 Psi
                     /note="packaging signal of human immunodeficiency virus
                     type 1"
     misc_feature    846..1079
                     /label=RRE
                     /note="The Rev response element (RRE) of HIV-1 allows for
                     Rev-dependent mRNA export from the nucleus to the
                     cytoplasm."
     CDS             1264..1308
                     /codon_start=1
                     /product="antigenic peptide corresponding to amino acids
                     655 to 669 of the HIV envelope protein gp41 (Lutje Hulsik
                     et al., 2013)"
                     /label=gp41 peptide
                     /note="recognized by the 2H10 single-chain llama nanobody"
                     /translation="KNEQELLELDKWASL"
     promoter        1483..1983
                     /label=hPGK promoter
                     /note="human phosphoglycerate kinase 1 promoter"
     primer_bind     1902..1920
                     /label=hPGK-F
                     /note="Human PGK promoter, forward primer"
     CDS             1995..2390
                     /codon_start=1
                     /gene="Aspergillus terreus BSD"
                     /product="blasticidin S deaminase"
                     /label=BSD
                     /note="confers resistance to blasticidin"
                     /translation="MAKPLSQEESTLIERATATINSIPISEDYSVASAALSSDGRIFTG
                     VNVYHFTGGPCAELVVLGTAAAAAAGNLTCIVAIGNENRGILSPCGRCRQVLLDLHPGI
                     KAIVKDSDGQPTAVGIRELLPSGYVWEG"
     misc_feature    2450..2567
                     /label=cPPT/CTS
                     /note="central polypurine tract and central termination
                     sequence of HIV-1"
     enhancer        2684..2987
                     /label=CMV enhancer
                     /note="human cytomegalovirus immediate early enhancer"
     promoter        2988..3191
                     /label=CMV promoter
                     /note="human cytomegalovirus (CMV) immediate early
                     promoter"
     primer_bind     3142..3162
                     /label=CMV-F
                     /note="Human CMV immediate early promoter, forward primer"
     protein_bind    3214..3238
                     /gene="mutant version of attB"
                     /label=attB1
                     /bound_moiety="BP Clonase(TM)"
                     /note="recombination site for the Gateway(R) BP reaction"
     CDS             3258..5303
                     /codon_start=1
                     /product="genetically encoded fluorescent biosensor of the
                     cytosolic NADH-NAD+ redox state (Hung et al., 2011)"
                     /label=Peredox
                     /note="consists of two pH-insensitive mutant copies of the
                     Thermus aquaticus redox-sensing repressor Rex (T-Rex)
                     separated by circularly permuted monomeric T-Sapphire
                     (cpmTS), a pH-resistant GFP variant"
                     /translation="KVPEAAISRLITYLRILEELEAQGVHRTASEQLGELAQVTAFQVD
                     KDLSYFGSYGTDGVGYTVPVLKRELRHILGLNRKWGLCIVGMGRLGSALADWPGFGESF
                     ELRGFFDVDPGMVGRPVRGGVIEHVDLLPQRVPGRIEIALLTVPREAAQKAADLLVAAG
                     IKGILNFAPVVLEVPKEVAVENVDILAGLTRLSFAILNPTWSAAGGHGFTAHNVYIMAD
                     KQKNGIKANFKIRHNIEDGGVQLADHYQQNTPIGDGPVLLPDNHYLSIQSKLSKDPNEK
                     RDHMVLLEFVTAAGITHGMDELYKGGTGGSMVSKGEELFTGVVPILVELDGDVNGHKFS
                     VSGEGEGDATYGKLTLKFICTTGKLPVPWPTLVTTFSYGVMVFARYPDHMKQHDFFKSA
                     MPEGYVQERTIFFKDDGNYKTRAEVKFEGDTLVNRIELKGIDFKEDGNILGHKLEYNTK
                     VPEAAISRLITYLRILEELEAQGVHRTASEQLGELAQVTAFQVDEDLSYFGSYGTDGVG
                     YTVPVLKRELRHILGLNRKWGLCIVGMGRLGSALADWPGFGESFELRGFFDVDPGMVGR
                     PVRGGVIEHVDLLPQRVPGRIEIALLTVPREAAQKAADLLVAAGIKGILNFAPVVLEVP
                     KEVAVENVDFLAGLTRLSFAILNPKWREEMMGSGTGGNASDGGGSGG"
     CDS             5304..6014
                     /codon_start=1
                     /product="monomeric derivative of DsRed fluorescent protein
                     (Shaner et al., 2004)"
                     /label=mCherry
                     /note="mammalian codon-optimized"
                     /translation="MVSKGEEDNMAIIKEFMRFKVHMEGSVNGHEFEIEGEGEGRPYEG
                     TQTAKLKVTKGGPLPFAWDILSPQFMYGSKAYVKHPADIPDYLKLSFPEGFKWERVMNF
                     EDGGVVTVTQDSSLQDGEFIYKVKLRGTNFPSDGPVMQKKTMGWEASSERMYPEDGALK
                     GEIKQRLKLKDGGHYDAEVKTTYKAKKPVQLPGAYNVNIKLDITSHNEDYTIVEQYERA
                     EGRHSTGGMDELYK"
     primer_bind     complement(5449..5467)
                     /label=mCherry-R
                     /note="mCherry, reverse primer"
     primer_bind     5717..5736
                     /label=mCherry-F
                     /note="mCherry, forward primer"
     protein_bind    complement(6028..6052)
                     /gene="mutant version of attB"
                     /label=attB2
                     /bound_moiety="BP Clonase(TM)"
                     /note="recombination site for the Gateway(R) BP reaction"
     CDS             6054..6095
                     /codon_start=1
                     /product="epitope tag from simian virus 5"
                     /label=V5 tag
                     /translation="GKPIPNPLLGLDST"
     misc_feature    6137..6725
                     /label=WPRE
                     /note="woodchuck hepatitis virus posttranscriptional
                     regulatory element"
     primer_bind     complement(6190..6210)
                     /label=WPRE-R
                     /note="WPRE, reverse primer"
     CDS             complement(6608..6619)
                     /codon_start=1
                     /product="Factor Xa recognition and cleavage site"
                     /label=Factor Xa site
                     /translation="IEGR"
     LTR             6797..7030
                     /label=3' LTR (Delta-U3)
                     /note="self-inactivating 3' long terminal repeat (LTR) from
                     HIV-1"
     polyA_signal    7108..7229
                     /label=SV40 poly(A) signal
                     /note="SV40 polyadenylation signal"
     primer_bind     complement(7145..7164)
                     /label=SV40pA-R
                     /note="SV40 polyA, reverse primer"
     primer_bind     7199..7218
                     /label=EBV-rev
                     /note="SV40 polyA terminator, reverse primer"
     rep_origin      7269..7404
                     /label=SV40 ori
                     /note="SV40 origin of replication"
     primer_bind     7331..7350
                     /label=SV40pro-F
                     /note="SV40 promoter/origin, forward primer"
     primer_bind     complement(7424..7443)
                     /label=T7
                     /note="T7 promoter, forward primer"
     promoter        complement(7425..7443)
                     /label=T7 promoter
                     /note="promoter for bacteriophage T7 RNA polymerase"
     primer_bind     complement(7453..7470)
                     /label=M13 Forward
                     /note="In lacZ gene. Also called M13-F20 or M13 (-21)
                     Forward"
     primer_bind     complement(7453..7469)
                     /label=M13 fwd
                     /note="common sequencing primer, one of multiple similar
                     variants"
     primer_bind     complement(7462..7484)
                     /label=M13/pUC Forward
                     /note="In lacZ gene"
     rep_origin      7611..8066
                     /direction=RIGHT
                     /label=f1 ori
                     /note="f1 bacteriophage origin of replication; arrow
                     indicates direction of (+) strand synthesis"
     primer_bind     complement(7698..7717)
                     /label=F1ori-R
                     /note="F1 origin, reverse primer"
     primer_bind     7908..7929
                     /label=F1ori-F
                     /note="F1 origin, forward primer"
     promoter        8092..8196
                     /gene="bla"
                     /label=AmpR promoter
     CDS             8197..9057
                     /codon_start=1
                     /gene="bla"
                     /product="beta-lactamase"
                     /label=AmpR
                     /note="confers resistance to ampicillin, carbenicillin, and
                     related antibiotics"
                     /translation="MSIQHFRVALIPFFAAFCLPVFAHPETLVKVKDAEDQLGARVGYI
                     ELDLNSGKILESFRPEERFPMMSTFKVLLCGAVLSRIDAGQEQLGRRIHYSQNDLVEYS
                     PVTEKHLTDGMTVRELCSAAITMSDNTAANLLLTTIGGPKELTAFLHNMGDHVTRLDRW
                     EPELNEAIPNDERDTTMPVAMATTLRKLLTGELLTLASRQQLIDWMEADKVAGPLLRSA
                     LPAGWFIADKSGAGERGSRGIIAALGPDGKPSRIVVIYTTGSQATMDERNRQIAEIGAS
                     LIKHW"
     primer_bind     complement(8415..8434)
                     /label=Amp-R
                     /note="Ampicillin resistance gene, reverse primer"
     rep_origin      9228..9816
                     /direction=RIGHT
                     /label=ori
                     /note="high-copy-number ColE1/pMB1/pBR322/pUC origin of
                     replication"
     primer_bind     9717..9736
                     /label=pBR322ori-F
                     /note="pBR322 origin, forward primer"
     primer_bind     9970..9987
                     /label=L4440
                     /note="L4440 vector, forward primer"
     protein_bind    10104..10125
                     /label=CAP binding site
                     /bound_moiety="E. coli catabolite activator protein"
                     /note="CAP binding activates transcription in the presence
                     of cAMP."
     promoter        10140..10170
                     /label=lac promoter
                     /note="promoter for the E. coli lac operon"
     protein_bind    10178..10194
                     /label=lac operator
                     /bound_moiety="lac repressor encoded by lacI"
                     /note="The lac repressor binds to the lac operator to
                     inhibit transcription in E. coli. This inhibition can be
                     relieved by adding lactose or
                     isopropyl-beta-D-thiogalactopyranoside (IPTG)."
     primer_bind     10183..10205
                     /label=M13/pUC Reverse
                     /note="In lacZ gene"
     primer_bind     10202..10218
                     /label=M13 rev
                     /note="common sequencing primer, one of multiple similar
                     variants"
     primer_bind     10202..10218
                     /label=M13 Reverse
                     /note="In lacZ gene. Also called M13-rev"
     primer_bind     10237..10257
                     /label=T3
                     /note="T3 promoter, forward primer"
     promoter        10239..10257
                     /label=T3 promoter
                     /note="promoter for bacteriophage T3 RNA polymerase"
     promoter        10285..10511
                     /label=RSV promoter
                     /note="Rous sarcoma virus enhancer/promoter"
ORIGIN
        1 gggtctctct ggttagacca gatctgagcc tgggagctct ctggctaact agggaaccca
       61 ctgcttaagc ctcaataaag cttgccttga gtgcttcaag tagtgtgtgc ccgtctgttg
      121 tgtgactctg gtaactagag atccctcaga cccttttagt cagtgtggaa aatctctagc
      181 agtggcgccc gaacagggac ttgaaagcga aagggaaacc agaggagctc tctcgacgca
      241 ggactcggct tgctgaagcg cgcacggcaa gaggcgaggg gcggcgactg gtgagtacgc
      301 caaaaatttt gactagcgga ggctagaagg agagagatgg gtgcgagagc gtcagtatta
      361 agcgggggag aattagatcg cgatgggaaa aaattcggtt aaggccaggg ggaaagaaaa
      421 aatataaatt aaaacatata gtatgggcaa gcagggagct agaacgattc gcagttaatc
      481 ctggcctgtt agaaacatca gaaggctgta gacaaatact gggacagcta caaccatccc
      541 ttcagacagg atcagaagaa cttagatcat tatataatac agtagcaacc ctctattgtg
      601 tgcatcaaag gatagagata aaagacacca aggaagcttt agacaagata gaggaagagc
      661 aaaacaaaag taagaccacc gcacagcaag cggccgctga tcttcagacc tggaggagga
      721 gatatgaggg acaattggag aagtgaatta tataaatata aagtagtaaa aattgaacca
      781 ttaggagtag cacccaccaa ggcaaagaga agagtggtgc agagagaaaa aagagcagtg
      841 ggaataggag ctttgttcct tgggttcttg ggagcagcag gaagcactat gggcgcagcg
      901 tcaatgacgc tgacggtaca ggccagacaa ttattgtctg gtatagtgca gcagcagaac
      961 aatttgctga gggctattga ggcgcaacag catctgttgc aactcacagt ctggggcatc
     1021 aagcagctcc aggcaagaat cctggctgtg gaaagatacc taaaggatca acagctcctg
     1081 gggatttggg gttgctctgg aaaactcatt tgcaccactg ctgtgccttg gaatgctagt
     1141 tggagtaata aatctctgga acagatttgg aatcacacga cctggatgga gtgggacaga
     1201 gaaattaaca attacacaag cttaatacac tccttaattg aagaatcgca aaaccagcaa
     1261 gaaaagaatg aacaagaatt attggaatta gataaatggg caagtttgtg gaattggttt
     1321 aacataacaa attggctgtg gtatataaaa ttattcataa tgatagtagg aggcttggta
     1381 ggtttaagaa tagtttttgc tgtactttct atagtgaata gagttaggca gggatattca
     1441 ccattatcgt ttcagaccca cctcccaacc ccgaggggac ccttgcgcct tttccaaggc
     1501 agccctgggt ttgcgcaggg acgcggctgc tctgggcgtg gttccgggaa acgcagcggc
     1561 gccgaccctg ggtctcgcac attcttcacg tccgttcgca gcgtcacccg gatcttcgcc
     1621 gctacccttg tgggcccccc ggcgacgctt cctgctccgc ccctaagtcg ggaaggttcc
     1681 ttgcggttcg cggcgtgccg gacgtgacaa acggaagccg cacgtctcac tagtaccctc
     1741 gcagacggac agcgccaggg agcaatggca gcgcgccgac cgcgatgggc tgtggccaat
     1801 agcggctgct cagcagggcg cgccgagagc agcggccggg aaggggcggt gcgggaggcg
     1861 gggtgtgggg cggtagtgtg ggccctgttc ctgcccgcgc ggtgttccgc attctgcaag
     1921 cctccggagc gcacgtcggc agtcggctcc ctcgttgacc gaatcaccga cctctctccc
     1981 cagggggtac caccatggcc aagcctttgt ctcaagaaga atccaccctc attgaaagag
     2041 caacggctac aatcaacagc atccccatct ctgaagacta cagcgtcgcc agcgcagctc
     2101 tctctagcga cggccgcatc ttcactggtg tcaatgtata tcattttact gggggacctt
     2161 gtgcagaact cgtggtgctg ggcactgctg ctgctgcggc agctggcaac ctgacttgta
     2221 tcgtcgcgat cggaaatgag aacaggggca tcttgagccc ctgcggacgg tgccgacagg
     2281 tgcttctcga tctgcatcct gggatcaaag ccatagtgaa ggacagtgat ggacagccga
     2341 cggcagttgg gattcgtgaa ttgctgccct ctggttatgt gtgggagggc ctgcagctgc
     2401 agtagtaaga attctagatc ttgagacaaa tggcagtatt catccacaat tttaaaagaa
     2461 aaggggggat tggggggtac agtgcagggg aaagaatagt agacataata gcaacagaca
     2521 tacaaactaa agaattacaa aaacaaatta caaaaattca aaattttcgg gtttattaca
     2581 gggacagcag agatccactt tggcgccggc tcgagggggc ccggggttat taatagtaat
     2641 caattacggg gtcattagtt catagcccat atatggagtt ccgcgttaca taacttacgg
     2701 taaatggccc gcctggctga ccgcccaacg acccccgccc attgacgtca ataatgacgt
     2761 atgttcccat agtaacgcca atagggactt tccattgacg tcaatgggtg gagtatttac
     2821 ggtaaactgc ccacttggca gtacatcaag tgtatcatat gccaagtacg ccccctattg
     2881 acgtcaatga cggtaaatgg cccgcctggc attatgccca gtacatgacc ttatgggact
     2941 ttcctacttg gcagtacatc tacgtattag tcatcgctat taccatggtg atgcggtttt
     3001 ggcagtacat caatgggcgt ggatagcggt ttgactcacg gggatttcca agtctccacc
     3061 ccattgacgt caatgggagt ttgttttggc accaaaatca acgggacttt ccaaaatgtc
     3121 gtaacaactc cgccccattg acgcaaatgg gcggtaggcg tgtacggtgg gaggtctata
     3181 taagcagagc tctctggcta actgtcggga tcaacaagtt tgtacaaaaa agcaggctgc
     3241 ccaccatggt tgctagcaaa gttcctgaag cagccatttc cagactgatt acttacctga
     3301 gaattctgga agagctggaa gcccaaggtg tacaccgcac cgcctccgag caactgggcg
     3361 agctggccca ggtcaccgcc ttccaggttg ataaggacct gtcctacttc ggctcctacg
     3421 gcactgacgg cgttggctac actgtaccgg tcctcaagag agaactgcgc catatcctcg
     3481 gtctgaaccg caaatggggc ctgtgcatcg tggggatggg ccgcctggga tccgctcttg
     3541 ctgattggcc tggttttggc gagagcttcg agctgcgcgg tttcttcgat gttgacccag
     3601 gtatggttgg tcggccggtt cgcggtggtg ttatcgaaca cgttgatctg ctgccccagc
     3661 gcgtacctgg tcgcatcgaa atcgctctgc tgacggttcc acgcgaggca gcacagaagg
     3721 ctgccgacct gctggttgcc gctggcatca agggcatcct gaacttcgct ccagttgtac
     3781 tggaggttcc caaggaagtg gctgttgaga acgttgacat cctggccggt ctgacgcgtc
     3841 tgagctttgc cattctgaac cccacgtgga gcgcagcagg tgggcatggt ttcactgctc
     3901 acaacgtgta tatcatggct gacaaacaga agaacggtat caaggccaac ttcaagatcc
     3961 gccacaacat cgaagacggc ggcgttcagc tggctgatca ctaccagcag aacaccccaa
     4021 tcggcgacgg ccctgttctg ctgcctgaca accactactt aagcatccag tctaaactgt
     4081 ccaaagaccc aaacgagaag cgcgaccaca tggttctgct ggaatttgtt accgccgctg
     4141 gtatcaccca cggcatggac gaactgtaca agggcggcac cgggggatct atggtttcca
     4201 aaggcgagga actgttcact ggtgttgttc ctatcctggt tgaactggac ggcgacgtta
     4261 acggccacaa attcagcgtt agcggggaag gcgaaggaga cgctacctac ggcaagctga
     4321 ctctgaagtt catctgcacc actggcaagc tgcctgttcc ttggcctacc ctggttacta
     4381 ccttctccta tggtgttatg gttttcgcca gatatcctga ccacatgaag cagcacgact
     4441 tcttcaagag cgccatgcct gagggctacg ttcaggaacg caccatcttt ttcaaggacg
     4501 acggcaacta taagacacgc gctgaggtta agttcgaggg cgacactctg gttaaccgca
     4561 tcgagctgaa gggcatcgac ttcaaggagg acggcaacat cctgggccat aagcttgaat
     4621 ataacaccaa ggtacctgaa gccgccatca gccgcctcat cacttacctc cgcatcctgg
     4681 aggagctcga agcccaaggc gttcaccgca ctgcaagcga gcagctgggc gaactggcac
     4741 aggttacagc attccaggtt gacgaagatc tgtcctattt cggttcctac ggcaccgacg
     4801 gtgttggcta cacagtccct gtcctgaagc gcgagctgcg ccacatcctg ggcctgaacc
     4861 gcaagtgggg cttatgcatc gttggcatgg gccgcctcgg tagtgcactg gcagactggc
     4921 cgggctttgg tgaatctttc gaactgcgcg gcttcttcga cgttgatcca ggcatggttg
     4981 ggcgccctgt tcgcggtggc gttatcgagc atgttgacct cctgccacag cgcgtcccgg
     5041 gtcgcatcga gatcgccctg ctgaccgttc ctcgcgaagc tgcacagaag gcagccgact
     5101 tactagtcgc cgctggtatc aagggaattc tgaacttcgc ccctgttgtt ctggaggttc
     5161 ctaaggaagt tgctgttgaa aacgttgatt tcctggccgg cctgacccgc ctgagcttcg
     5221 caatcctgaa tcctaagtgg cgcgaagaaa tgatgggttc cggaactggg ggcaacgcct
     5281 ctgacggtgg tgggtctggt ggtatggtga gcaagggcga ggaggataac atggccatca
     5341 tcaaggagtt catgcgcttc aaggtgcaca tggagggctc cgtgaacggc cacgagttcg
     5401 agatcgaggg cgagggcgag ggccgcccct acgagggcac ccagaccgcc aagctgaagg
     5461 tgaccaaggg tggccccctg cccttcgcct gggacatcct gtcccctcag ttcatgtacg
     5521 gctccaaggc ctacgtgaag caccccgccg acatccccga ctacttgaag ctgtccttcc
     5581 ccgagggctt caagtgggag cgcgtgatga acttcgagga cggcggcgtg gtgaccgtga
     5641 cccaggactc ctccctgcag gacggcgagt tcatctacaa ggtgaagctg cgcggcacca
     5701 acttcccctc cgacggcccc gtaatgcaga agaagaccat gggctgggag gcctcctccg
     5761 agcggatgta ccccgaggac ggcgccctga agggcgagat caagcagagg ctgaagctga
     5821 aggacggcgg ccactacgac gctgaggtca agaccaccta caaggccaag aagcccgtgc
     5881 agctgcccgg cgcctacaac gtcaacatca agttggacat cacctcccac aacgaggact
     5941 acaccatcgt ggaacagtac gaacgcgccg agggccgcca ctccaccggc ggcatggacg
     6001 aactgtacaa gtgagtcgag aagcttaacc cagctttctt gtacaaagtg gttggtaagc
     6061 ctatccctaa ccctctcctc ggtctcgatt ctacgtagta atgagctagc gctaaccggt
     6121 ggcgcgttaa gtcgacaatc aacctctgga ttacaaaatt tgtgaaagat tgactggtat
     6181 tcttaactat gttgctcctt ttacgctatg tggatacgct gctttaatgc ctttgtatca
     6241 tgctattgct tcccgtatgg ctttcatttt ctcctccttg tataaatcct ggttgctgtc
     6301 tctttatgag gagttgtggc ccgttgtcag gcaacgtggc gtggtgtgca ctgtgtttgc
     6361 tgacgcaacc cccactggtt ggggcattgc caccacctgt cagctccttt ccgggacttt
     6421 cgctttcccc ctccctattg ccacggcgga actcatcgcc gcctgccttg cccgctgctg
     6481 gacaggggct cggctgttgg gcactgacaa ttccgtggtg ttgtcgggga aatcatcgtc
     6541 ctttccttgg ctgctcgcct gtgttgccac ctggattctg cgcgggacgt ccttctgcta
     6601 cgtcccttcg gccctcaatc cagcggacct tccttcccgc ggcctgctgc cggctctgcg
     6661 gcctcttccg cgtcttcgcc ttcgccctca gacgagtcgg atctcccttt gggccgcctc
     6721 cccgcgtcga ctttaagacc aatgacttac aaggcagctg tagatcttag ccacttttta
     6781 aaagaaaagg ggggactgga agggctaatt cactcccaac gaagacaaga tctgcttttt
     6841 gcttgtactg ggtctctctg gttagaccag atctgagcct gggagctctc tggctaacta
     6901 gggaacccac tgcttaagcc tcaataaagc ttgccttgag tgcttcaagt agtgtgtgcc
     6961 cgtctgttgt gtgactctgg taactagaga tccctcagac ccttttagtc agtgtggaaa
     7021 atctctagca gtacgtatag tagttcatgt catcttatta ttcagtattt ataacttgca
     7081 aagaaatgaa tatcagagag tgagaggaac ttgtttattg cagcttataa tggttacaaa
     7141 taaagcaata gcatcacaaa tttcacaaat aaagcatttt tttcactgca ttctagttgt
     7201 ggtttgtcca aactcatcaa tgtatcttat catgtctggc tctagctatc ccgcccctaa
     7261 ctccgcccat cccgccccta actccgccca gttccgccca ttctccgccc catggctgac
     7321 taattttttt tatttatgca gaggccgagg ccgcctcggc ctctgagcta ttccagaagt
     7381 agtgaggagg cttttttgga ggcctaggga cgtacccaat tcgccctata gtgagtcgta
     7441 ttacgcgcgc tcactggccg tcgttttaca acgtcgtgac tgggaaaacc ctggcgttac
     7501 ccaacttaat cgccttgcag cacatccccc tttcgccagc tggcgtaata gcgaagaggc
     7561 ccgcaccgat cgcccttccc aacagttgcg cagcctgaat ggcgaatggg nnnnnnnnnn
     7621 nnnnnnnnnn nnnnnnnnnn nnnnnnnnnn nnnnnnnnnn nnnnnnnnnn nnnnnnnnnn
     7681 nnnnnnnnnn nnnnnnnnnn nnnnnnnnnn nnnnnnnnnn nnnnnnnnnn nnnncnnnnn
     7741 nnnnnnnnnn nnnnnnnnnn nnnnnnnnnn nnnnnnnnnn nnnnnnnnnn nnnnnnnnnn
     7801 nnnnnnnnnn nnnnnnnnnn nnnnnnannn nnnnnnnnnn nnnnnnnnnn nnnnnnnnnn
     7861 nnnnnnnnnn nnnnnncctt tgacgttgga gtccacgttc tttaatagtg gactcttgtt
     7921 ccaaactgga acaacactca accctatctc ggtctattct tttgatttat aagggatttt
     7981 gccgatttcg gcctattggt taaaaaatga gctgatttaa caaaaattta acgcgaattt
     8041 taacaaaata ttaacgctta caatttaggt ggcacttttc ggggaaatgt gcgcggaacc
     8101 cctatttgtt tatttttcta aatacattca aatatgtatc cgctcatgag acaataaccc
     8161 tgataaatgc ttcaataata ttgaaaaagg aagagtatga gtattcaaca tttccgtgtc
     8221 gcccttattc ccttttttgc ggcattttgc cttcctgttt ttgctcaccc agaaacgctg
     8281 gtgaaagtaa aagatgctga agatcagttg ggtgcacgag tgggttacat cgaactggat
     8341 ctcaacagcg gtaagatcct tgagagtttt cgccccgaag aacgttttcc aatgatgagc
     8401 acttttaaag ttctgctatg tggcgcggta ttatcccgta ttgacgccgg gcaagagcaa
     8461 ctcggtcgcc gcatacacta ttctcagaat gacttggttg agtactcacc agtcacagaa
     8521 aagcatctta cggatggcat gacagtaaga gaattatgca gtgctgccat aaccatgagt
     8581 gataacactg cggccaactt acttctgaca acgatcggag gaccgaagga gctaaccgct
     8641 tttttgcaca acatggggga tcatgtaact cgccttgatc gttgggaacc ggagctgaat
     8701 gaagccatac caaacgacga gcgtgacacc acgatgcctg tagcaatggc aacaacgttg
     8761 cgcaaactat taactggcga actacttact ctagcttccc ggcaacaatt aatagactgg
     8821 atggaggcgg ataaagttgc aggaccactt ctgcgctcgg cccttccggc tggctggttt
     8881 attgctgata aatctggagc cggtgagcgt gggtctcgcg gtatcattgc agcactgggg
     8941 ccagatggta agccctcccg tatcgtagtt atctacacga cggggagtca ggcaactatg
     9001 gatgaacgaa atagacagat cgctgagata ggtgcctcac tgattaagca ttggtaactg
     9061 tcagaccaag tttactcata tatactttag attgatttaa aacttcattt ttaatttaaa
     9121 aggatctagg tgaagatcct ttttgataat ctcatgacca aaatccctta acgtgagttt
     9181 tcgttccact gagcgtcaga ccccgtagaa aagatcaaag gatcttcttg agatcctttt
     9241 tttctgcgcg taatctgctg cttgcaaaca aaaaaaccac cgctaccagc ggtggtttgt
     9301 ttgccggatc aagagctacc aactcttttt ccgaaggtaa ctggcttcag cagagcgcag
     9361 ataccaaata ctgttcttct agtgtagccg tagttaggcc accacttcaa gaactctgta
     9421 gcaccgccta catacctcgc tctgctaatc ctgttaccag tggctgctgc cagtggcgat
     9481 aagtcgtgtc ttaccgggtt ggactcaaga cgatagttac cggataaggc gcagcggtcg
     9541 ggctgaacgg ggggttcgtg cacacagccc agcttggagc gaacgaccta caccgaactg
     9601 agatacctac agcgtgagct atgagaaagc gccacgcttc ccgaagggag aaaggcggac
     9661 aggtatccgg taagcggcag ggtcggaaca ggagagcgca cgagggagct tccaggggga
     9721 aacgcctggt atctttatag tcctgtcggg tttcgccacc tctgacttga gcgtcgattt
     9781 ttgtgatgct cgtcaggggg gcggagccta tggaaaaacg ccagcaacgc ggccttttta
     9841 cggttcctgg ccttttgctg gccttttgct cacatgttct ttcctgcgtt atcccctgat
     9901 tctgtggata accgtattac cgcctttgag tgagctgata ccgctcgccg cagccgaacg
     9961 accgagcgca gcgagtcagt gagcgaggaa gcggaagagc gcccaatacg caaaccgcct
    10021 ctccccgcgc gttggccgat tcattaatgc agctggcacg acaggtttcc cgactggaaa
    10081 gcgggcagtg agcgcaacgc aattaatgtg agttagctca ctcattaggc accccaggct
    10141 ttacacttta tgcttccggc tcgtatgttg tgtggaattg tgagcggata acaatttcac
    10201 acaggaaaca gctatgacca tgattacgcc aagcgcgcaa ttaaccctca ctaaagggaa
    10261 caaaagctgg agctgcaagc ttaatgtagt cttatgcaat actcttgtag tcttgcaaca
    10321 tggtaacgat gagttagcaa catgccttac aaggagagaa aaagcaccgt gcatgccgat
    10381 tggtggaagt aaggtggtac gatcgtgcct tattaggaag gcaacagacg ggtctgacat
    10441 ggattggacg aaccactgaa ttgccgcatt gcagagatat tgtatttaag tgcctagctc
    10501 gatacataaa c
//
